>Addgene plasmid #159888 | pCFJ2113 - [4-1] - Promoter - Pmlc-1 (w ATG) | addgene full sequence | sequence record 319314 | Addgene NGS Result
TGTAAAACGACGGCCAGTCTTAAGCTCGGGCCCGAGTTAACGCTACCATGGAGCTCCAAATAATGATTTT
ATTTTGACTGATAGTGACCTGTTCGTTGCAACAAATTGATAAGCAATGCTTTTTTATAATGCCAACTTTG
TATAGAAAAGTTGAGCGTTTCTGCCAGCTGACGCATTATCTTAAAAGCTGTTTTCAGATAAGAGCACTGG
TAGACAGAACACTCAATAGAAAATCAGATGAAAAAGTTTGAAAGTTGAGGAATCAAAAAAGTTATCCTTG
TTAATTTAGGATATGAGTAAGAACCTCTTGTCACACTAATTCTGATGGAAGGTTTTTTTTTCTGAATCGT
TTCTGAATTGTCTCCAATGAGAGTATAGTTCGAAACACAATTTTTGTCTGTTATTCAATGACATCAAAAT
TATTGATTTCAAAAATAGCTGCAAATCCTAAAATCAAAAATCACTGCGTATGTCAAAACTTTGAAGATTG
TGTGAAAATCAATATTTGCTCTGTTTCATCCTATCTTAAAATACGCCCGATTAATTATTTCATTTTAACA
AAACTTGAAAAAAAACTATACAAATAGATTTCACAAGTAGTTGAAACAATTAGTAGGAAAATTATAATTT
ATACCAGAAAAATATATGTCAAAAAAAATTATCGTTAGTGAAATATTATAAACAGATATTACTGGAACCA
TCTGATAAATTCAGTATGTCCCATTTAGTCATGTTATGAAAATTAAAATTTATAATCAAGTTCCAAAACA
AAAGAGTTTCAGATTTTCAAGTTTTCAATTATCCTGTTTGTTGGAAATGTTGAATTTAAACCTTCCTTTC
CAACTCAAAACAAATTCTGATTATGTTGTGCCCTGCTCAGATTTAAAGCTCGGATGATCTATTCCCTTTC
CCTTATTGCATCCCCTCATTTATCCGATCGAGCAACTTTTTCGATGGCGGGTAAGAGGCATCGCGACGCA
AGCAAGGCGAGAGTTTTGCCCATCTTCTTGGAAACCTCCGACGGGTGCCTGATGTTAGCACCACGGGGGC
GGTGCGCCTCTTGTGTAAAGTTGTTGAGATTTGCTCAAACAGCCCTCCCCTCGACGCGGGGCCCAACGAG
TGTAAAAGGCAGACAAAAGCGACGGATAATCTTCAGTTAGTCTCAGTTCACTACTCAGTACAGTCCACAA
AATGGTGAGTTGGATTTTTTAATAAGTTATTTGAAAAGCATGAGTTTCTGTATAGGAATAGGAGTGCGTT
CATATATATTTTGATTTAACCTGTCTATATTGTATTTAAAAAATTATTTATTTTGAATCAGAGGTTCTAT
AATCAGTTTCATCTTTAAAAAATTTCTGGTAAATTAAGAACGTAACATTTAGATTTAGGCTTTGTTTAAA
AATCAAGCAATTAAATCGACTATAAAATTGTCAATATGTTCTCAATTTTCCAGTCCAAGGCCGCCAAGAC
AAGTTTGTACAAAAAAGTTGAACGAGAAACGTAAAATGATATAAATATCAATATATTAAATTAGATTTTG
CATAAAAAACAGACTACATAATACTGTAAAACACAACATATGCAGTCACTATGAACCAACTACTTAGATG
GTATTAGTGACCTGTAGAATTCGAGCTCTAGAGCTGCAGGGCGGCCGCGATATCCCCTATAGTGAGTCGT
ATTACATGGTCATAGCTGTTTCCTGGCAGCTCTGGCCCGTGTCTCAAAATCTCTGATGTTACATTGCACA
AGATAAAAATATATCATCATGAACAATAAAACTGTCTGCTTACATAAACAGTAATACAAGGGGTGTTATG
AGCCATATTCAACGGGAAACGTCGAGGCCGCGATTAAATTCCAACATGGATGCTGATTTATATGGGTATA
AATGGGCTCGCGATAATGTCGGGCAATCAGGTGCGACAATCTATCGCTTGTATGGGAAGCCCGATGCGCC
AGAGTTGTTTCTGAAACATGGCAAAGGTAGCGTTGCCAATGATGTTACAGATGAGATGGTCAGACTAAAC
TGGCTGACGGAATTTATGCCTCTTCCGACCATCAAGCATTTTATCCGTACTCCTGATGATGCATGGTTAC
TCACCACTGCGATCCCCGGAAAAACAGCATTCCAGGTATTAGAAGAATATCCTGATTCAGGTGAAAATAT
TGTTGATGCGCTGGCAGTGTTCCTGCGCCGGTTGCATTCGATTCCTGTTTGTAATTGTCCTTTTAACAGC
GATCGCGTATTTCGCCTCGCTCAGGCGCAATCACGAATGAATAACGGTTTGGTTGATGCGAGTGATTTTG
ATGACGAGCGTAATGGCTGGCCTGTTGAACAAGTCTGGAAAGAAATGCATAAACTTTTGCCATTCTCACC
GGATTCAGTCGTCACTCATGGTGATTTCTCACTTGATAACCTTATTTTTGACGAGGGGAAATTAATAGGT
TGTATTGATGTTGGACGAGTCGGAATCGCAGACCGATACCAGGATCTTGCCATCCTATGGAACTGCCTCG
GTGAGTTTTCTCCTTCATTACAGAAACGGCTTTTTCAAAAATATGGTATTGATAATCCTGATATGAATAA
ATTGCAGTTTCATTTGATGCTCGATGAGTTTTTCTAATCAGAATTGGTTAATTGGTTGTAACACTGGCAG
AGCATTACGCTGACTTGACGGGACGGCGCAAGCTCATGACCAAAATCCCTTAACGTGAGTTACGCGTCGT
TCCACTGAGCGTCAGACCCCGTAGAAAAGATCAAAGGATCTTCTTGAGATCCTTTTTTTCTGCGCGTAAT
CTGCTGCTTGCAAACAAAAAAACCACCGCTACCAGCGGTGGTTTGTTTGCCGGATCAAGAGCTACCAACT
CTTTTTCCGAAGGTAACTGGCTTCAGCAGAGCGCAGATACCAAATACTGTTCTTCTAGTGTAGCCGTAGT
TAGGCCACCACTTCAAGAACTCTGTAGCACCGCCTACATACCTCGCTCTGCTAATCCTGTTACCAGTGGC
TGCTGCCAGTGGCGATAAGTCGTGTCTTACCGGGTTGGACTCAAGACGATAGTTACCGGATAAGGCGCAG
CGGTCGGGCTGAACGGGGGGTTCGTGCACACAGCCCAGCTTGGAGCGAACGACCTACACCGAACTGAGAT
ACCTACAGCGTGAGCTATGAGAAAGCGCCACGCTTCCCGAAGGGAGAAAGGCGGACAGGTATCCGGTAAG
CGGCAGGGTCGGAACAGGAGAGCGCACGAGGGAGCTTCCAGGGGGAAACGCCTGGTATCTTTATAGTCCT
GTCGGGTTTCGCCACCTCTGACTTGAGCGTCGATTTTTGTGATGCTCGTCAGGGGGGCGGAGCCTATGGA
AAAACGCCAGCAACGCGGCCTTTTTACGGTTCCTGGCCTTTTGCTGGCCTTTTGCTCACATGTTCTTTCC
TGCGTTATCCCCTGATTCTGTGGATAACCGTATTACCGCCTTTGAGTGAGCTGATACCGCTCGCCGCAGC
CGAACGACCGAGCGCAGCGAGTCAGTGAGCGAGGAAGCGGAAGAGCGCCCAATACGCAAACCGCCTCTCC
CCGCGCGTTGGCCGATTCATTAATGCAGCTGGCACGACAGGTTTCCCGACTGGAAAGCGGGCAGTGAGCG
CAACGCAATTAATACGCGTACCGCTAGCCAGGAAGAGTTTGTAGAAACGCAAAAAGGCCATCCGTCAGGA
TGGCCTTCTGCTTAGTTTGATGCCTGGCAGTTTATGGCGGGCGTCCTGCCCGCCACCCTCCGGGCCGTTG
CTTCACAACGTTCAAATCCGCTCCCGGCGGATTTGTCCTACTCAGGAGAGCGTTCACCGACAAACAACAG
ATAAAACGAAAGGCCCAGTCTTCCGACTGAGCCTTTCGTTTTATTTGATGCCTGGCAGTTCCCTACTCTC
GCGTTAACGCTAGCATGGATGTTTTCCCAGTCACGACGT
Features (pLannotate 1.2.2; 11 found; start..end, strand, type, name):
     57..142     +  protein_bind   attL1 (fragment): mutant version of attL; recombination site for the Gateway® LR reaction LR Clonase™
    133..153     +  protein_bind   attB4: mutant version of attB; core recombination site for the Gateway® BP reaction BP Clonase™
    569..585     -  terminator     TEF terminator (fragment): Ashbya gossypii TEF terminator
   1469..1593    +  protein_bind   attR1: mutant version of attR; recombination site for the Gateway® LR reaction LR Clonase™
   1666..1684    -  promoter       T7 promoter: promoter for bacteriophage T7 RNA polymerase
   1818..2627    +  CDS            KanR: aminoglycoside phosphotransferase; aph(3')-Ia; confers resistance to kanamycin in bacteria or G418 (Geneticin®) in eukaryotes
   2774..3362    +  rep_origin     ori: high-copy-number ColE1/pMB1/pBR322/pUC origin of replication
   3545..3637    +  CDS            lacI (fragment): lac repressor; lacI; The lac repressor binds to the lac operator to inhibit transcription in E. coli. This inhibition can be relieved by adding lactose or isopropyl-β-D-thiogalactopyranoside (IPTG).
   3692..3719    -  terminator     rrnB T2 terminator: transcription terminator T2 from the E. coli rrnB gene
   3851..3894    +  terminator     rrnB T1 terminator: Escherichia coli rrnB; transcription terminator T1 from the E. coli rrnB gene
   3941..18      -  CDS            lacZα (fragment) (across the origin): LacZα fragment of β-galactosidase; lacZ fragment
