[The description below was written by a language model from this plasmid's Addgene catalogue record and pLannotate feature annotations shown in this document.]
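Description:
pCFJ2113 is a Gateway entry clone built in the pDONR P4-P1R backbone. It carries the C. elegans mlc-1 promoter (Pmlc-1) in the [4-1] slot, the first (promoter) position of the three-fragment MultiSite Gateway system. The 3,959 nt plasmid is propagated in E. coli from a high-copy ColE1/pUC-type origin and selected with kanamycin through an aph(3')-Ia KanR gene. The remaining annotated backbone features are typical of pDONR-type vectors: rrnB T1 and T2 terminators that insulate the cloning region from read-through transcription, a T7 promoter next to the insert, and short lacI and lacZα fragments that are most likely vector remnants with no functional role.

The promoter insert itself is not annotated in the feature table. By position, it lies between the recombination sites detected at roughly 57–153 and 1469–1593. The software labels these as an attL1 fragment overlapping an attB4 core on one side and attR1 on the other, which fits the attL4/attR1 sites expected of a [4-1] entry clone. A 17 bp match to the Ashbya gossypii TEF terminator falls inside the insert region and is probably a chance hit rather than a real element. The "w ATG" in the name indicates that the promoter fragment includes a start codon, so downstream coding fragments would presumably need to be joined in frame, although the record does not give details.

In use, the plasmid is combined in an LR reaction with a [1-2] gene entry clone, a [2-3] 3′ UTR entry clone and a destination vector to assemble a worm expression construct. According to the record, Pmlc-1 is a strong promoter active in all C. elegans muscles. The associated publication characterises it as a driver for fluorescent co-injection markers that help select for single-copy transgene insertions.
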