Addgene plasmid #159888: pCFJ2113 - [4-1] - Promoter - Pmlc-1 (w ATG)
Purpose: Three-fragment Gateway compatible promoter for expression in all muscles of C. elegans
Depositing lab: Christian Froekjaer-Jensen. Depositing organization: King Abdullah University of Science and Technology (KAUST). Publication: Characterizing a strong pan-muscular promoter (Pmlc-1) as a fluorescent co-injection marker to select for single-copy insertions. El Mouridi S, Peng Y, Frokjaer-Jensen C. MicroPubl Biol. 2020 Sep 3;2020. doi: 10.17912/micropub.biology.000302. PubMed 32908967.
Backbone
  Vector backbone: pDONR P4-P1R
  Vector type: Worm Expression
Growth in bacteria
  Bacterial resistance: Kanamycin, 50 μg/mL
  Growth temperature: 37°C
  Growth strain: DH5alpha
  Copy number: High Copy
Gene/Insert
  Gene/Insert name: [4-1] - Promoter - Pmlc-1 (w ATG)
  Species: C. elegans (nematode)
  Mutation: Not applicable
  Cloning method: Gateway Cloning
Terms and licenses: Academic/Nonprofit Terms; Industry Terms: Not Available to Industry
Depositor comments: See www.wormbuilder.org for more information.
How to cite: pCFJ2113 - [4-1] - Promoter - Pmlc-1 (w ATG) was a gift from Christian Froekjaer-Jensen (Addgene plasmid # 159888 ; http://n2t.net/addgene:159888 ; RRID:Addgene_159888)
